LOCUS       Exported 9560 bp ds-DNA circular SYN 12-MAY-2021
DEFINITION  synthetic circular DNA
ACCESSION   .
VERSION     .
KEYWORDS    pLenti X1 GFP-Zeo DEST (720-2)
SOURCE      synthetic DNA construct
  ORGANISM  synthetic DNA construct
REFERENCE   1 (bases 1 to 9560)
  AUTHORS   Campeau E, Ruhl VE, Rodier F, Smith CL, Rahmberg BL, Fuss JO,
            Campisi J, Yaswen P, Cooper PK, Kaufman PD.
  TITLE     A versatile viral system for expression and depletion of proteins in
            mammalian cells.
  JOURNAL   PLoS One. 2009 Aug 6;4(8):e6529.
  PUBMED    19657394
REFERENCE   2 (bases 1 to 9560)
  AUTHORS   .
  TITLE     Direct Submission
  JOURNAL   Exported May 12, 2021 from SnapGene Server 1.1.58
            http://www.snapgene.com
FEATURES             Location/Qualifiers
     source          1..9560
                     /organism="synthetic DNA construct"
                     /mol_type="other DNA"
     promoter        27..131
                     /gene="bla"
                     /label=AmpR promoter
     CDS             132..992
                     /codon_start=1
                     /gene="bla"
                     /product="beta-lactamase"
                     /label=AmpR
                     /note="confers resistance to ampicillin, carbenicillin, and
                     related antibiotics"
                     /translation="MSIQHFRVALIPFFAAFCLPVFAHPETLVKVKDAEDQLGARVGYI
                     ELDLNSGKILESFRPEERFPMMSTFKVLLCGAVLSRIDAGQEQLGRRIHYSQNDLVEYS
                     PVTEKHLTDGMTVRELCSAAITMSDNTAANLLLTTIGGPKELTAFLHNMGDHVTRLDRW
                     EPELNEAIPNDERDTTMPVAMATTLRKLLTGELLTLASRQQLIDWMEADKVAGPLLRSA
                     LPAGWFIADKSGAGERGSRGIIAALGPDGKPSRIVVIYTTGSQATMDERNRQIAEIGAS
                     LIKHW"
     primer_bind     complement(350..369)
                     /label=Amp-R
                     /note="Ampicillin resistance gene, reverse primer"
     rep_origin      1163..1751
                     /direction=RIGHT
                     /label=ori
                     /note="high-copy-number ColE1/pMB1/pBR322/pUC origin of
                     replication"
     primer_bind     1652..1671
                     /label=pBR322ori-F
                     /note="pBR322 origin, forward primer"
     primer_bind     1905..1922
                     /label=L4440
                     /note="L4440 vector, forward primer"
     protein_bind    2039..2060
                     /label=CAP binding site
                     /bound_moiety="E. coli catabolite activator protein"
                     /note="CAP binding activates transcription in the presence
                     of cAMP."
     promoter        2075..2105
                     /label=lac promoter
                     /note="promoter for the E. coli lac operon"
     protein_bind    2113..2129
                     /label=lac operator
                     /bound_moiety="lac repressor encoded by lacI"
                     /note="The lac repressor binds to the lac operator to
                     inhibit transcription in E. coli. This inhibition can be
                     relieved by adding lactose or
                     isopropyl-beta-D-thiogalactopyranoside (IPTG)."
     primer_bind     2118..2140
                     /label=M13/pUC Reverse
                     /note="In lacZ gene"
     primer_bind     2137..2153
                     /label=M13 rev
                     /note="common sequencing primer, one of multiple similar
                     variants"
     primer_bind     2137..2153
                     /label=M13 Reverse
                     /note="In lacZ gene. Also called M13-rev"
     primer_bind     2172..2192
                     /label=T3
                     /note="T3 promoter, forward primer"
     promoter        2174..2192
                     /label=T3 promoter
                     /note="promoter for bacteriophage T3 RNA polymerase"
     LTR             2448..2628
                     /label=5' LTR (truncated)
                     /note="truncated 5' long terminal repeat (LTR) from HIV-1"
     misc_feature    2672..2797
                     /label=HIV-1 Psi
                     /note="packaging signal of human immunodeficiency virus
                     type 1"
     misc_feature    3290..3523
                     /label=RRE
                     /note="The Rev response element (RRE) of HIV-1 allows for
                     Rev-dependent mRNA export from the nucleus to the
                     cytoplasm."
     CDS             3707..3751
                     /codon_start=1
                     /product="antigenic peptide corresponding to amino acids
                     655 to 669 of the HIV envelope protein gp41 (Lutje Hulsik
                     et al., 2013)"
                     /label=gp41 peptide
                     /note="recognized by the 2H10 single-chain llama nanobody"
                     /translation="KNEQELLELDKWASL"
     misc_feature    4012..4129
                     /label=cPPT/CTS
                     /note="central polypurine tract and central termination
                     sequence of HIV-1"
     protein_bind    4167..4291
                     /gene="mutant version of attR"
                     /label=attR1
                     /bound_moiety="LR Clonase(TM)"
                     /note="recombination site for the Gateway(R) LR reaction"
     promoter        4316..4346
                     /label=lac UV5 promoter
                     /note="E. coli lac promoter with an ""up"" mutation"
     CDS             4400..5059
                     /codon_start=1
                     /gene="cat"
                     /product="chloramphenicol acetyltransferase"
                     /label=CmR
                     /note="confers resistance to chloramphenicol"
                     /translation="MEKKITGYTTVDISQWHRKEHFEAFQSVAQCTYNQTVQLDITAFL
                     KTVKKNKHKFYPAFIHILARLMNAHPEFRMAMKDGELVIWDSVHPCYTVFHEQTETFSS
                     LWSEYHDDFRQFLHIYSQDVACYGENLAYFPKGFIENMFFVSANPWVSFTSFDLNVANM
                     DNFFAPVFTMGKYYTQGDKVLMPLAIQVHHAVCDGFHVGRMLNELQQYCDEWQGGA"
     primer_bind     complement(4466..4485)
                     /label=CAT-R
                     /note="Chloramphenicol resistance gene, reverse primer"
     CDS             5401..5706
                     /codon_start=1
                     /gene="ccdB"
                     /product="CcdB, a bacterial toxin that poisons DNA gyrase"
                     /label=ccdB
                     /note="Plasmids containing the ccdB gene cannot be
                     propagated in standard E. coli strains."
                     /translation="MQFKVYTYKRESRYRLFVDVQSDIIDTPGRRMVIPLASARLLSDK
                     VSRELYPVVHIGDESWRMMTTDMASVPVSVIGEEVADLSHRENDIKNAINLMFWGI"
     primer_bind     5585..5604
                     /label=ccdB-fwd
                     /note="ccdB gene, forward primer"
     protein_bind    complement(5741..5865)
                     /gene="mutant version of attR"
                     /label=attR2
                     /bound_moiety="LR Clonase(TM)"
                     /note="recombination site for the Gateway(R) LR reaction"
     misc_feature    5896..6484
                     /label=WPRE
                     /note="woodchuck hepatitis virus posttranscriptional
                     regulatory element"
     primer_bind     complement(5949..5969)
                     /label=WPRE-R
                     /note="WPRE, reverse primer"
     CDS             complement(6367..6378)
                     /codon_start=1
                     /product="Factor Xa recognition and cleavage site"
                     /label=Factor Xa site
                     /translation="IEGR"
     enhancer        6559..6862
                     /label=CMV enhancer
                     /note="human cytomegalovirus immediate early enhancer"
     promoter        6863..7066
                     /label=CMV promoter
                     /note="human cytomegalovirus (CMV) immediate early
                     promoter"
     primer_bind     7017..7037
                     /label=CMV-F
                     /note="Human CMV immediate early promoter, forward primer"
     regulatory      7105..7114
                     /regulatory_class="other"
                     /note="vertebrate consensus sequence for strong initiation
                     of translation (Kozak, 1987)"
     CDS             7111..7827
                     /codon_start=1
                     /product="enhanced GFP"
                     /label=EGFP
                     /translation="MVSKGEELFTGVVPILVELDGDVNGHKFSVSGEGEGDATYGKLTL
                     KFICTTGKLPVPWPTLVTTLTYGVQCFSRYPDHMKQHDFFKSAMPEGYVQERTIFFKDD
                     GNYKTRAEVKFEGDTLVNRIELKGIDFKEDGNILGHKLEYNYNSHNVYIMADKQKNGIK
                     VNFKIRHNIEDGSVQLADHYQQNTPIGDGPVLLPDNHYLSTQSALSKDPNEKRDHMVLL
                     EFVTAAGITLGMDELYK"
     CDS             7111..7827
                     /codon_start=1
                     /product="the original enhanced GFP (Yang et al., 1996)"
                     /label=EGFP
                     /note="mammalian codon-optimized"
                     /translation="MVSKGEELFTGVVPILVELDGDVNGHKFSVSGEGEGDATYGKLTL
                     KFICTTGKLPVPWPTLVTTLTYGVQCFSRYPDHMKQHDFFKSAMPEGYVQERTIFFKDD
                     GNYKTRAEVKFEGDTLVNRIELKGIDFKEDGNILGHKLEYNYNSHNVYIMADKQKNGIK
                     VNFKIRHNIEDGSVQLADHYQQNTPIGDGPVLLPDNHYLSTQSALSKDPNEKRDHMVLL
                     EFVTAAGITLGMDELYK"
     primer_bind     complement(7156..7177)
                     /label=EGFP-N
                     /note="EGFP, reverse primer"
     primer_bind     complement(7417..7436)
                     /label=EXFP-R
                     /note="For distinguishing EGFP variants, reverse primer"
     primer_bind     7764..7785
                     /label=EGFP-C
                     /note="EGFP, forward primer"
     CDS             7840..8208
                     /codon_start=1
                     /gene="Sh ble from Streptoalloteichus hindustanus"
                     /product="antibiotic-binding protein"
                     /label=BleoR
                     /note="confers resistance to bleomycin, phleomycin, and
                     Zeocin(TM)"
                     /translation="KLTSAVPVLTARDVAGAVEFWTDRLGFSRDFVEDDFAGVVRDDVT
                     LFISAVQDQVVPDNTLAWVWVRGLDELYAEWSEVVSTNFRDASGPAMTEIGEQPWGREF
                     ALRDPAGNCVHFVAEEQD"
     LTR             8301..8534
                     /label=3' LTR (Delta-U3)
                     /note="self-inactivating 3' long terminal repeat (LTR) from
                     HIV-1"
     polyA_signal    8606..8727
                     /label=SV40 poly(A) signal
                     /note="SV40 polyadenylation signal"
     primer_bind     complement(8643..8662)
                     /label=SV40pA-R
                     /note="SV40 polyA, reverse primer"
     primer_bind     8697..8716
                     /label=EBV-rev
                     /note="SV40 polyA terminator, reverse primer"
     rep_origin      8746..8881
                     /label=SV40 ori
                     /note="SV40 origin of replication"
     primer_bind     8808..8827
                     /label=SV40pro-F
                     /note="SV40 promoter/origin, forward primer"
     primer_bind     complement(8913..8932)
                     /label=T7
                     /note="T7 promoter, forward primer"
     promoter        complement(8914..8932)
                     /label=T7 promoter
                     /note="promoter for bacteriophage T7 RNA polymerase"
     primer_bind     complement(8942..8959)
                     /label=M13 Forward
                     /note="In lacZ gene. Also called M13-F20 or M13 (-21)
                     Forward"
     primer_bind     complement(8942..8958)
                     /label=M13 fwd
                     /note="common sequencing primer, one of multiple similar
                     variants"
     primer_bind     complement(8951..8973)
                     /label=M13/pUC Forward
                     /note="In lacZ gene"
     rep_origin      9103..9558
                     /direction=RIGHT
                     /label=f1 ori
                     /note="f1 bacteriophage origin of replication; arrow
                     indicates direction of (+) strand synthesis"
     primer_bind     complement(9190..9209)
                     /label=F1ori-R
                     /note="F1 origin, reverse primer"
     primer_bind     9400..9421
                     /label=F1ori-F
                     /note="F1 origin, forward primer"
ORIGIN
        1 caggtggcac ttttcgggga aatgtgcgcg gaacccctat ttgtttattt ttctaaatac
       61 attcaaatat gtatccgctc atgagacaat aaccctgata aatgcttcaa taatattgaa
      121 aaaggaagag tatgagtatt caacatttcc gtgtcgccct tattcccttt tttgcggcat
      181 tttgccttcc tgtttttgct cacccagaaa cgctggtgaa agtaaaagat gctgaagatc
      241 agttgggtgc acgagtgggt tacatcgaac tggatctcaa cagcggtaag atccttgaga
      301 gttttcgccc cgaagaacgt tttccaatga tgagcacttt taaagttctg ctatgtggcg
      361 cggtattatc ccgtattgac gccgggcaag agcaactcgg tcgccgcata cactattctc
      421 agaatgactt ggttgagtac tcaccagtca cagaaaagca tcttacggat ggcatgacag
      481 taagagaatt atgcagtgct gccataacca tgagtgataa cactgcggcc aacttacttc
      541 tgacaacgat cggaggaccg aaggagctaa ccgctttttt gcacaacatg ggggatcatg
      601 taactcgcct tgatcgttgg gaaccggagc tgaatgaagc cataccaaac gacgagcgtg
      661 acaccacgat gcctgtagca atggcaacaa cgttgcgcaa actattaact ggcgaactac
      721 ttactctagc ttcccggcaa caattaatag actggatgga ggcggataaa gttgcaggac
      781 cacttctgcg ctcggccctt ccggctggct ggtttattgc tgataaatct ggagccggtg
      841 agcgtgggtc tcgcggtatc attgcagcac tggggccaga tggtaagccc tcccgtatcg
      901 tagttatcta cacgacgggg agtcaggcaa ctatggatga acgaaataga cagatcgctg
      961 agataggtgc ctcactgatt aagcattggt aactgtcaga ccaagtttac tcatatatac
     1021 tttagattga tttaaaactt catttttaat ttaaaaggat ctaggtgaag atcctttttg
     1081 ataatctcat gaccaaaatc ccttaacgtg agttttcgtt ccactgagcg tcagaccccg
     1141 tagaaaagat caaaggatct tcttgagatc ctttttttct gcgcgtaatc tgctgcttgc
     1201 aaacaaaaaa accaccgcta ccagcggtgg tttgtttgcc ggatcaagag ctaccaactc
     1261 tttttccgaa ggtaactggc ttcagcagag cgcagatacc aaatactgtc cttctagtgt
     1321 agccgtagtt aggccaccac ttcaagaact ctgtagcacc gcctacatac ctcgctctgc
     1381 taatcctgtt accagtggct gctgccagtg gcgataagtc gtgtcttacc gggttggact
     1441 caagacgata gttaccggat aaggcgcagc ggtcgggctg aacggggggt tcgtgcacac
     1501 agcccagctt ggagcgaacg acctacaccg aactgagata cctacagcgt gagctatgag
     1561 aaagcgccac gcttcccgaa gggagaaagg cggacaggta tccggtaagc ggcagggtcg
     1621 gaacaggaga gcgcacgagg gagcttccag ggggaaacgc ctggtatctt tatagtcctg
     1681 tcgggtttcg ccacctctga cttgagcgtc gatttttgtg atgctcgtca ggggggcgga
     1741 gcctatggaa aaacgccagc aacgcggcct ttttacggtt cctggccttt tgctggcctt
     1801 ttgctcacat gttctttcct gcgttatccc ctgattctgt ggataaccgt attaccgcct
     1861 ttgagtgagc tgataccgct cgccgcagcc gaacgaccga gcgcagcgag tcagtgagcg
     1921 aggaagcgga agagcgccca atacgcaaac cgcctctccc cgcgcgttgg ccgattcatt
     1981 aatgcagctg gcacgacagg tttcccgact ggaaagcggg cagtgagcgc aacgcaatta
     2041 atgtgagtta gctcactcat taggcacccc aggctttaca ctttatgctt ccggctcgta
     2101 tgttgtgtgg aattgtgagc ggataacaat ttcacacagg aaacagctat gaccatgatt
     2161 acgccaagcg cgcaattaac cctcactaaa gggaacaaaa gctggagctg caagcttaat
     2221 gtagtcttat gcaatactct tgtagtcttg caacatggta acgatgagtt agcaacatgc
     2281 cttacaagga gagaaaaagc accgtgcatg ccgattggtg gaagtaaggt ggtacgatcg
     2341 tgccttatta ggaaggcaac agacgggtct gacatggatt ggacgaacca ctgaattgcc
     2401 gcattgcaga gatattgtat ttaagtgcct agctcgatac aataaacggg tctctctggt
     2461 tagaccagat ctgagcctgg gagctctctg gctaactagg gaacccactg cttaagcctc
     2521 aataaagctt gccttgagtg cttcaagtag tgtgtgcccg tctgttgtgt gactctggta
     2581 actagagatc cctcagaccc ttttagtcag tgtggaaaat ctctagcagt ggcgcccgaa
     2641 cagggacctg aaagcgaaag ggaaaccaga gctctctcga cgcaggactc ggcttgctga
     2701 agcgcgcacg gcaagaggcg aggggcggcg actggtgagt acgccaaaaa ttttgactag
     2761 cggaggctag aaggagagag atgggtgcga gagcgtcagt attaagcggg ggagaattag
     2821 atcgcgatgg gaaaaaattc ggttaaggcc agggggaaag aaaaaatata aattaaaaca
     2881 tatagtatgg gcaagcaggg agctagaacg attcgcagtt aatcctggcc tgttagaaac
     2941 atcagaaggc tgtagacaaa tactgggaca gctacaacca tcccttcaga caggatcaga
     3001 agaacttaga tcattatata atacagtagc aaccctctat tgtgtgcatc aaaggataga
     3061 gataaaagac accaaggaag ctttagacaa gatagaggaa gagcaaaaca aaagtaagac
     3121 caccgcacag caagcggccg ctgatcttca gacctggagg aggagatatg agggacaatt
     3181 ggagaagtga attatataaa tataaagtag taaaaattga accattagga gtagcaccca
     3241 ccaaggcaaa gagaagagtg gtgcagagag aaaaaagagc agtgggaata ggagctttgt
     3301 tccttgggtt cttgggagca gcaggaagca ctatgggcgc agcctcaatg acgctgacgg
     3361 tacaggccag acaattattg tctggtatag tgcagcagca gaacaatttg ctgagggcta
     3421 ttgaggcgca acagcatctg ttgcaactca cagtctgggg catcaagcag ctccaggcaa
     3481 gaatcctggc tgtggaaaga tacctaaagg atcaacagct cctggggatt tggggttgct
     3541 ctggaaaact catttgcacc actgctgtgc cttggaatgc tagttggagt aataaatctc
     3601 tggaacagat tggaatcaca cgacctggat ggagtgggac agagaaatta acaattacac
     3661 aagcttaata cactccttaa ttgaagaatc gcaaaaccag caagaaaaga atgaacaaga
     3721 attattggaa ttagataaat gggcaagttt gtggaattgg tttaacataa caaattggct
     3781 gtggtatata aaattattca taatgatagt aggaggcttg gtaggtttaa gaatagtttt
     3841 tgctgtactt tctatagtga atagagttag gcagggatat tcaccattat cgtttcagac
     3901 ccacctccca accccgaggg gacccgacag gcccgaagga atagaagaag aaggtggaga
     3961 gagagacaga gacagatcca ttcgattagt gaacggatct cgacggttaa cttttaaaag
     4021 aaaagggggg attggggggt acagtgcagg ggaaagaata gtagacataa tagcaacaga
     4081 catacaaact aaagaattac aaaaacaaat tacaaaaatt caaaatttta ttccagtgtg
     4141 gtggaattct gcagctgcag atatcaacaa gtttgtacaa aaaagctgaa cgagaaacgt
     4201 aaaatgatat aaatatcaat atattaaatt agattttgca taaaaaacag actacataat
     4261 actgtaaaac acaacatatc cagtcactat ggcggccgca ttaggcaccc caggctttac
     4321 actttatgct tccggctcgt ataatgtgtg gattttgagt taggatccgg cgagattttc
     4381 aggagctaag gaagctaaaa tggagaaaaa aatcactgga tataccaccg ttgatatatc
     4441 ccaatggcat cgtaaagaac attttgaggc atttcagtca gttgctcaat gtacctataa
     4501 ccagaccgtt cagctggata ttacggcctt tttaaagacc gtaaagaaaa ataagcacaa
     4561 gttttatccg gcctttattc acattcttgc ccgcctgatg aatgctcatc cggaattccg
     4621 tatggcaatg aaagacggtg agctggtgat atgggatagt gttcaccctt gttacaccgt
     4681 tttccatgag caaactgaaa cgttttcatc gctctggagt gaataccacg acgatttccg
     4741 gcagtttcta cacatatatt cgcaagatgt ggcgtgttac ggtgaaaacc tggcctattt
     4801 ccctaaaggg tttattgaga atatgttttt cgtctcagcc aatccctggg tgagtttcac
     4861 cagttttgat ttaaacgtgg ccaatatgga caacttcttc gcccccgttt tcaccatggg
     4921 caaatattat acgcaaggcg acaaggtgct gatgccgctg gcgattcagg ttcatcatgc
     4981 cgtctgtgat ggcttccatg tcggcagaat gcttaatgaa ttacaacagt actgcgatga
     5041 gtggcagggc ggggcgtaaa gatctggatc cggcttacta aaagccagat aacagtatgc
     5101 gtatttgcgc gctgattttt gcggtataag aatatatact gatatgtata cccgaagtat
     5161 gtcaaaaaga ggtgtgctat gaagcagcgt attacagtga cagttgacag cgacagctat
     5221 cagttgctca aggcatatat gatgtcaata tctccggtct ggtaagcaca accatgcaga
     5281 atgaagcccg tcgtctgcgt gccgaacgct ggaaagcgga aaatcaggaa gggatggctg
     5341 aggtcgcccg gtttattgaa atgaacggct cttttgctga cgagaacagg gactggtgaa
     5401 atgcagttta aggtttacac ctataaaaga gagagccgtt atcgtctgtt tgtggatgta
     5461 cagagtgata ttattgacac gcccgggcga cggatggtga tccccctggc cagtgcacgt
     5521 ctgctgtcag ataaagtctc ccgtgaactt tacccggtgg tgcatatcgg ggatgaaagc
     5581 tggcgcatga tgaccaccga tatggccagt gtgccggtct ccgttatcgg ggaagaagtg
     5641 gctgatctca gccaccgcga aaatgacatc aaaaacgcca ttaacctgat gttctgggga
     5701 atataaatgt caggctccgt tatacacagc cagtgtcgac catagtgact ggatatgttg
     5761 tgttttacag tattatgtag tctgtttttt atgcaaaatc taatttaata tattgatatt
     5821 tatatcattt tacgtttctc gttcagcttt cttgtacaaa gtggttgata tccagcacag
     5881 tggcggccgc tcgacaatca acctctggat tacaaaattt gtgaaagatt gactggtatt
     5941 cttaactatg ttgctccttt tacgctatgt ggatacgctg ctttaatgcc tttgtatcat
     6001 gctattgctt cccgtatggc tttcattttc tcctccttgt ataaatcctg gttgctgtct
     6061 ctttatgagg agttgtggcc cgttgtcagg caacgtggcg tggtgtgcac tgtgtttgct
     6121 gacgcaaccc ccactggttg gggcattgcc accacctgtc agctcctttc cgggactttc
     6181 gctttccccc tccctattgc cacggcggaa ctcatcgccg cctgccttgc ccgctgctgg
     6241 acaggggctc ggctgttggg cactgacaat tccgtggtgt tgtcggggaa gctgacgtcc
     6301 tttccatggc tgctcgcctg tgttgccacc tggattctgc gcgggacgtc cttctgctac
     6361 gtcccttcgg ccctcaatcc agcggacctt ccttcccgcg gcctgctgcc ggctctgcgg
     6421 cctcttccgc gtcttcgcct tcgccctcag acgagtcgga tctccctttg ggccgcctcc
     6481 ccgcctggaa ttctgcatta gttattaata gtaatcaatt acggggtcat tagttcatag
     6541 cccatatatg gagttccgcg ttacataact tacggtaaat ggcccgcctg gctgaccgcc
     6601 caacgacccc cgcccattga cgtcaataat gacgtatgtt cccatagtaa cgccaatagg
     6661 gactttccat tgacgtcaat gggtggagta tttacggtaa actgcccact tggcagtaca
     6721 tcaagtgtat catatgccaa gtacgccccc tattgacgtc aatgacggta aatggcccgc
     6781 ctggcattat gcccagtaca tgaccttatg ggactttcct acttggcagt acatctacgt
     6841 attagtcatc gctattacca tggtgatgcg gttttggcag tacatcaatg ggcgtggata
     6901 gcggtttgac tcacggggat ttccaagtct ccaccccatt gacgtcaatg ggagtttgtt
     6961 ttggcaccaa aatcaacggg actttccaaa atgtcgtaac aactccgccc cattgacgca
     7021 aatgggcggt aggcgtgtac ggtgggaggt ctatataagc agagctggtt tagtgaaccg
     7081 tcagatccgc tagcgctacc ggtcgccacc atggtgagca agggcgagga gctgttcacc
     7141 ggggtggtgc ccatcctggt cgagctggac ggcgacgtaa acggccacaa gttcagcgtg
     7201 tccggcgagg gcgagggcga tgccacctac ggcaagctga ccctgaagtt catctgcacc
     7261 accggcaagc tgcccgtgcc ctggcccacc ctcgtgacca ccctgaccta cggcgtgcag
     7321 tgcttcagcc gctaccccga ccacatgaag cagcacgact tcttcaagtc cgccatgccc
     7381 gaaggctacg tccaggagcg caccatcttc ttcaaggacg acggcaacta caagacccgc
     7441 gccgaggtga agttcgaggg cgacaccctg gtgaaccgca tcgagctgaa gggcatcgac
     7501 ttcaaggagg acggcaacat cctggggcac aagctggagt acaactacaa cagccacaac
     7561 gtctatatca tggccgacaa gcagaagaac ggcatcaagg tgaacttcaa gatccgccac
     7621 aacatcgagg acggcagcgt gcagctcgcc gaccactacc agcagaacac ccccatcggc
     7681 gacggccccg tgctgctgcc cgacaaccac tacctgagca cccagtccgc cctgagcaaa
     7741 gaccccaacg agaagcgcga tcacatggtc ctgctggagt tcgtgaccgc cgccgggatc
     7801 actctcggca tggacgagct gtacaagtcc ggactcacca agttgaccag tgccgttccg
     7861 gtgctcaccg cgcgcgacgt cgccggagcg gtcgagttct ggaccgaccg gctcgggttc
     7921 tcccgggact tcgtggagga cgacttcgcc ggtgtggtcc gggacgacgt gaccctgttc
     7981 atcagcgcgg tccaggacca ggtggtgccg gacaacaccc tggcctgggt gtgggtgcgc
     8041 ggcctggacg agctgtacgc cgagtggtcg gaggtcgtgt ccacgaactt ccgggacgcc
     8101 tccgggccgg ccatgaccga gatcggcgag cagccgtggg ggcgggagtt cgccctgcgc
     8161 gacccggccg gcaactgcgt gcacttcgtg gccgaggagc aggactgaca cgtgctacga
     8221 gatttaaatg gtacctttaa gaccaatgac ttacaaggca gctgtagatc ttagccactt
     8281 tttaaaagaa aaggggggac tggaagggct agctcactcc caacgaagac aagatctgct
     8341 ttttgcttgt actgggtctc tctggttaga ccagatctga gcctgggagc tctctggctg
     8401 cctagggaac ccactgctta agcctcaata aagcttgcct tgagtgcttc aagtagtgtg
     8461 tgcccgtctg ttgtgtgact ctggtaacta gagatccctc agaccctttt agtcagtgtg
     8521 gaaaatctct agcagtagta gttcatgtca tcttattatt cagtatttat aacttgcaaa
     8581 gaaatgaata tcagagagtg agaggaactt gtttattgca gcttataatg gttacaaata
     8641 aagcaatagc atcacaaatt tcacaaataa agcatttttt tcactgcatt ctagttgtgg
     8701 tttgtccaaa ctcatcaatg tatcttatca tgtctggctc tagctatccc gcccctaact
     8761 ccgcccagtt ccgcccattc tccgccccat ggctgactaa ttttttttat ttatgcagag
     8821 gccgaggccg cctcggcctc tgagctattc cagaagtagt gaggaggctt ttttggaggc
     8881 ctaggctttt gcgtcgagac gtacccaatt cgccctatag tgagtcgtat tacgcgcgct
     8941 cactggccgt cgttttacaa cgtcgtgact gggaaaaccc tggcgttacc caacttaatc
     9001 gccttgcagc acatccccct ttcgccagct ggcgtaatag cgaagaggcc cgcaccgatc
     9061 gcccttccca acagttgcgc agcctgaatg gcgaatggcg cgnnnnnnnn nnnnnnnnnn
     9121 nnnnnnnnnn nnnnnnnnnn nnnnnnnnnn nnnnnnnnnn nnnnnnnnnn nnnnnnnnnn
     9181 nnnnnnnnnn nnnnnnnnnn nnnnnnnnnn nnnnnnnnnn nnnnnncnnn nnnnnnnnnn
     9241 nnnnnnnnnn nnnnnnnnnn nnnnnnnnnn nnnnnnnnnn nnnnnnnnnn nnnnnnnnnn
     9301 nnnnnnnnnn nnnnnnnnan nnnnnnnnnn nnnnnnnnnn nnnnnnnnnn nnnnnnnnnn
     9361 nnnnnnnncc tttgacgttg gagtccacgt tctttaatag tggactcttg ttccaaactg
     9421 gaacaacact caaccctatc tcggtctatt cttttgattt ataagggatt ttgccgattt
     9481 cggcctattg gttaaaaaat gagctgattt aacaaaaatt taacgcgaat tttaacaaaa
     9541 tattaacgtt tacaatttcc
//
