[The description below was written by a language model from this plasmid's Addgene catalogue record and the feature table of its GenBank file.]
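Description:
pLenti X1 GFP-Zeo DEST (720-2) is an empty, 9,560 bp HIV-1-based lentiviral Gateway destination vector built on the p156RRL-sinPPT-CMV-GFP-PRE backbone and catalogued for mammalian expression and RNAi work. It replicates in E. coli from a high-copy ColE1/pUC origin and carries ampicillin resistance on the backbone, along with an f1 origin and an SV40 origin. Because the Gateway cassette contains the gyrase poison ccdB together with a chloramphenicol resistance gene, the unrecombined plasmid must be maintained in a ccdB-tolerant strain and is selected with both chloramphenicol and ampicillin.

The transfer region is bounded by a truncated 5' LTR and a self-inactivating (Delta-U3) 3' LTR. It includes the Psi packaging signal, the RRE for Rev-dependent RNA export and the cPPT/CTS. Directly downstream of the cPPT lies the attR1–CmR–ccdB–attR2 cassette. No mammalian promoter is annotated upstream of it, so the element brought in by LR recombination from an entry clone presumably has to supply its own promoter. This fits the RNAi classification, for example a self-contained shRNA expression cassette, though the record does not state it explicitly. A WPRE follows the cassette. Next comes a CMV enhancer/promoter with a Kozak sequence driving EGFP, and this is immediately followed by the Sh ble gene. The close spacing and the "GFP-Zeo" name suggest a fusion marker. Transduced cells can therefore be tracked by green fluorescence and selected with Zeocin. An SV40 polyadenylation signal sits beyond the 3' LTR. The vector is intended for producing lentiviral particles that stably deliver recombined cassettes into mammalian cells.
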