Addgene plasmid #19277: pLenti X1 GFP-Zeo DEST (720-2)
Purpose: (Empty Backbone)
Depositing lab: Eric Campeau & Paul Kaufman. Depositing organization: University of Massachusetts, Worcester. Publication: A versatile viral system for expression and depletion of proteins in mammalian cells. Campeau E, Ruhl VE, Rodier F, Smith CL, Rahmberg BL, Fuss JO, Campisi J, Yaswen P, Cooper PK, Kaufman PD.. PLoS One. 2009 Aug 6;4(8):e6529. 10.1371/journal.pone.0006529 PubMed 19657394.
Backbone
  Vector backbone: p156RRL-sinPPT-CMV-GFP-PRE/Nhe I
  Backbone size (bp): 9560
  Vector type: Mammalian Expression, Lentiviral, RNAi
  Selectable markers: Zeocin
Growth in bacteria
  Bacterial resistance: Chloramphenicol and Ampicillin, 25 & 100 μg/mL
  Growth temperature: 37°C
  Growth strain: ccdB Survival
  Growth instructions: DB3.1 or ccDB survival, 37oC
  Copy number: High Copy
Gene/Insert
  Gene/Insert name: None
  Cloning method: Restriction Enzyme
  Sequencing primers: 5′ n/a
Terms and licenses: Academic/Nonprofit Terms; Industry Terms: Not Available to Industry
How to cite: pLenti X1 GFP-Zeo DEST (720-2) was a gift from Eric Campeau & Paul Kaufman (Addgene plasmid # 19277)
