>Addgene plasmid #19277 | pLenti X1 GFP-Zeo DEST (720-2) | addgene partial sequence | sequence record 44057 | CMV-F 5'-CGCAAATGGGCGGTAGGCGTG-3'
CTGGTTTAGTGAACCGTCAGATCCGCTAGCGCTACCGGTCGCCACCATGGTGAGCAAGGGCGAGGAGCTG
TTCACCGGGGTGGTGCCCATCCTGGTCGAGCTGGACGGCGACGTAAACGGCCACAAGTTCAGCGTGTCCG
GCGAGGGCGAGGGCGATGCCACCTACGGCAAGCTGACCCTGAAGTTCATCTGCACCACCGGCAAGCTGCC
CGTGCCCTGGCCCACCCTCGTGACCACCCTGACCTACGGCGTGCAGTGCTTCAGCCGCTACCCCGACCAC
ATGAAGCAGCGCGACTTCTTCAAGTCCGCCATGCCCGAAGGCTACGTCCAGGAGCGCACCATCTTCTTCA
AGGACGACGGCAACTACAAGACCCGCGCCGAGGTGAAGTTCGAGGGCGACACCCTGGTGAACCGCATCGA
GCTGAAGGGCATCGACTTCAAGGAGGACGGCAACATCCTGGGGCACAAGCTGGAGTACAACTACAACAGC
CACAACGTCTATATCATGGCCGACAAGCAGAAGAACGGCATCAAGGTGAACTTCAAGATCCGCCACAACA
TCGAGGACGGCAGCGTGCAGCTCGCCGACCACTACCAGCAGAACACCCCCATCGGCGACGGCCCCGTGCT
GCTGCCCGACAACCACTACCTGAGCACCCAGTCCGCCCTGAGCAAAGACCCCAACGAGAAGCGCGATCAC
ATGGTCCTGCTGGAGTTCGTGACCGCCGCCGGGATCACTCTCGGCATGGACGAGCTGTACAAGTCCGGAC
TCACCAAGTTGACCAGTGCCGTTCCGGTGCTCACCGCGCGCGACGTCGCCGGAGCGTTCGAG
